Addgene plasmid #67619: pCSF107mT-GATEWAY-3'-FLAG
Purpose: (Empty Backbone) A pCS2 based vector to generate a 3'-Flag tag using GATEWAY cloning technology
Depositing lab: Todd Stukenberg. Depositing organization: University of Virginia. Publication: The Xenopus ORFeome: A resource that enables functional genomics. Grant IM, Balcha D, Hao T, Shen Y, Trivedi P, Patrushev I, Fortriede JD, Karpinka JB, Liu L, Zorn AM, Stukenberg PT, Hill DE, Gilchrist MJ. Dev Biol. 2015 Dec 15;408(2):345-57. doi: 10.1016/j.ydbio.2015.09.004. Epub 2015 Sep 29. PubMed 26391338.
Backbone
  Vector backbone: PCS2+ was modified to generate pCSf107mT
  Backbone size (bp): 4181
  Modifications to backbone: inserted a PCR product that facilitates GATEWAY insertions behind an in frame 3'Flag tag
  Vector type: Mammalian Expression ; in vitro transcription or translation off of an SP6 promoter, Xenopus expression
  Promoter: CMV and SP6
  Tag / fusion protein: C-terminal Flag
Growth in bacteria
  Bacterial resistance: Chloramphenicol and Ampicillin, 25 & 100 μg/mL
  Growth temperature: 37°C
  Growth strain: ccdB Survival
  Copy number: High Copy
Gene/Insert
  Cloning method: Restriction Enzyme
  Sequencing primers: 5′ SP6; 3′ T7
Terms and licenses: Academic/Nonprofit Terms; Industry Terms: Not Available to Industry
How to cite: pCSF107mT-GATEWAY-3'-FLAG was a gift from Todd Stukenberg (Addgene plasmid # 67619 ; http://n2t.net/addgene:67619 ; RRID:Addgene_67619)
