[The description below was written by a language model from this plasmid's Addgene catalogue record and pLannotate feature annotations shown in this document.]
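Description:
pCSF107mT-GATEWAY-3'-FLAG is an empty Gateway destination vector built on pCSf107mT, itself a modified derivative of pCS2+. It is intended for mammalian and Xenopus expression and for in vitro transcription or translation. The plasmid replicates in E. coli from a high-copy ColE1/pUC-type origin, carries an f1 origin, and is selected with ampicillin through its bla gene. Because the unrecombined Gateway cassette also encodes chloramphenicol acetyltransferase and the gyrase-poisoning toxin CcdB, the empty vector is maintained under dual ampicillin and chloramphenicol selection in a ccdB-tolerant strain. The recorded backbone size of about 4.2 kb is smaller than the 5.9 kb sequenced plasmid, a difference roughly matching the inserted cassette.

The expression unit begins with the simian CMV IE94 enhancer/promoter, followed by an SP6 promoter, so the same insert can be expressed in transfected cells or injected embryos or transcribed in vitro into synthetic mRNA. Downstream lie attR1, the CmR/ccdB counterselection cassette and attR2, then a FLAG epitope coding sequence and the SV40 polyadenylation signal. The catalogue entry calls the tag a C-terminal Flag, while the feature annotation identifies it as 3xFLAG. An LR recombination with an entry clone replaces the cassette with the open reading frame. Loss of ccdB allows growth in ordinary strains, and an insert lacking a stop codon reads through attR2 into the tag. Reverse-oriented T7 and T3 promoters flank the polyadenylation region, and the record lists SP6 and T7 as sequencing primer sites. The vector was deposited in connection with a Xenopus ORFeome resource, which fits its use for moving ORF collections into tagged expression clones.
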