Features (pLannotate 1.2.2; 22 found; start..end, strand, type, name):
      1..978     +  promoter       CMV IE94 promoter: enhancer/promoter region of simian cytomegalovirus major immediate early transcription unit IE94
   1013..1031    +  promoter       SP6 promoter: promoter for bacteriophage SP6 RNA polymerase
   1096..1220    +  protein_bind   attR1: mutant version of attR; recombination site for the Gateway® LR reaction LR Clonase™
   1245..1275    +  promoter       lac UV5 promoter: E. coli lac promoter with an "up" mutation
   1299..1328    +  promoter       cat promoter (fragment): promoter of the E. coli cat gene encoding chloramphenicol acetyltransferase
   1329..1988    +  CDS            CmR: chloramphenicol acetyltransferase; cat; confers resistance to chloramphenicol
   2146..2304    +  CDS            ccdA (fragment): CCDA_ECO57 - Also known as H, letA. Experimental evidence at protein level: Swiss-Prot protein existence level 1. Antitoxin component of a type II toxin-antitoxin (TA) system which inhibits the post-segregational killing (PSK) of plasmid-free cells, also referred to as a plasmid addiction system. Binds to and blocks the activity of CcdB; will also remove bound CcdB protein from the CcdB-GyrA complex by forming a CcdA-CcdB complex, a process termed rejuvenation. Functions as a transcriptional corepressor for the ccdAB operon, repression also requires CcdB (By similarity). From Escherichia coli
   2309..2611    +  CDS            ccdB: CCDB_ECOLI - Also known as G, letB, letD. Experimental evidence at protein level: Swiss-Prot protein existence level 1. Toxic component of a type II toxin-antitoxin (TA) system, functioning in plasmid maintainence. Responsible for the post- segregational killing (PSK) of plasmid-free cells, also referred to as a plasmid addiction system. Half-life of over 2 hours. Cell killing by CcdB is accompanied by filamentation, defects in chromosome and plasmid segregation, defects in cell division, formation of anucleate cells, decreased DNA synthesis and plasmid loss. Interferes with the activity of DN
   2655..2779    -  protein_bind   attR2: mutant version of attR; recombination site for the Gateway® LR reaction LR Clonase™
   2796..2861    +  CDS            3xFLAG: three tandem FLAG® epitope tags, followed by an enterokinase cleavage site
   2897..2915    -  promoter       T7 promoter: promoter for bacteriophage T7 RNA polymerase
   2920..3054    -  polyA_signal   SV40 poly(A) signal: SV40 polyadenylation signal
   3205..3223    -  promoter       T3 promoter: promoter for bacteriophage T3 RNA polymerase
   3268..3284    -  protein_bind   lac operator: The lac repressor binds to the lac operator to inhibit transcription in E. coli. This inhibition can be relieved by adding lactose or isopropyl-β-D-thiogalactopyranoside (IPTG). lac repressor encoded by lacI
   3292..3322    -  promoter       lac promoter: promoter for the E. coli lac operon
   3337..3358    -  protein_bind   CAP binding site: CAP binding activates transcription in the presence of cAMP. E. coli catabolite activator protein
   3371..3463    -  CDS            lacI (fragment): lac repressor; lacI; The lac repressor binds to the lac operator to inhibit transcription in E. coli. This inhibition can be relieved by adding lactose or isopropyl-β-D-thiogalactopyranoside (IPTG).
   3646..4234    -  rep_origin     ori: high-copy-number ColE1/pMB1/pBR322/pUC origin of replication
   4405..5265    -  CDS            AmpR: β-lactamase; bla; confers resistance to ampicillin, carbenicillin, and related antibiotics
   5266..5370    -  promoter       AmpR promoter: bla
   5423..5851    -  rep_origin     f1 ori (sequence partly withheld): f1 bacteriophage origin of replication; arrow indicates direction of (+) strand synthesis
   5856..5922    -  CDS            lacZα (fragment): LacZα fragment of β-galactosidase; lacZ fragment
>Addgene plasmid #67619 | pCSF107mT-GATEWAY-3'-FLAG | addgene full sequence | sequence record 248426 | Addgene NGS Result
GCCAATTCAATATGGCGTATATGGACTCATGCCAATTCAATATGGTGGATCTGGACCTGTGCCAATTCAA
TATGGCGTATATGGACTCGTGCCAATTCAATATGGTGGATCTGGACCCCAGCCAATTCAATATGGCGGAC
TTGGCACCATGCCAATTCAATATGGCGGACCTGGCACTGTGCCAACTGGGGAGGGGTCTACTTGGCACGG
TGCCAAGTTTGAGGAGGGGTCTTGGCCCTGTGCCAAGTCCGCCATATTGAATTGGCATGGTGCCAATAAT
GGCGGCCATATTGGCTATATGCCAGGATCAATATATAGGCAATATCCAATATGGCCCTATGCCAATATGG
CTATTGGCCAGGTTCAATACTATGTATTGGCCCTATGCCATATAGTATTCCATATATGGGTTTTCCTATT
GACGTAGATAGCCCCTCCCAATGGGCGGTCCCATATACCATATATGGGGCTTCCTAATACCGCCCATAGC
CACTCCCCCATTGACGTCAATGGTCTCTATATATGGTCTTTCCTATTGACGTCATATGGGCGGTCCTATT
GACGTATATGGCGCCTCCCCCATTGACGTCAATTACGGTAAATGGCCCGCCTGGCTCAATGCCCATTGAC
GTCAATAGGACCACCCACCATTGACGTCAATGGGATGGCTCATTGCCCATTCATATCCGTTCTCACGCCC
CCTATTGACGTCAATGACGGTAAATGGCCCACTTGGCAGTACATCAATATCTATTAATAGTAACTTGGCA
AGTACATTACTATTGGAAGTACGCCAGGGTACATTGGCAGTACTCCCATTGACGTCAATGGCGGTAAATG
GCCCGCGATGGCTGCCAAGTACATCCCCATTGACGTCAATGGGGAGGGGCAATGACGCAAATGGGCGTTC
CATTGACGTAAATGGGCGGTAGGCGTGCCTAATGGGAGGTCTATATAAGCAATGCTCGTTTAGGGAACCG
CCATTCTGCCTGGGGACGTCGGAGCAAGCTTGATTTAGGTGACACTATAGAATACAAGCTACTTGTTCTT
TTTGCAGGATCCATCGATTTCGAAGAATTCAGATCTCTTGGTACCACAAGTTTGTACAAAAAAGCTGAAC
GAGAAACGTAAAATGATATAAATATCAATATATTAAATTAGATTTTGCATAAAAAACAGACTACATAATA
CTGTAAAACACAACATATCCAGTCACTATGGCGGCCGCATTAGGCACCCCAGGCTTTACACTTTATGCTT
CCGGCTCGTATAATGTGTGGATTTTGAGTTAGGATCCGTCGAGATTTTCAGGAGCTAAGGAAGCTAAAAT
GGAGAAAAAAATCACTGGATATACCACCGTTGATATATCCCAATGGCATCGTAAAGAACATTTTGAGGCA
TTTCAGTCAGTTGCTCAATGTACCTATAACCAGACCGTTCAGCTGGATATTACGGCCTTTTTAAAGACCG
TAAAGAAAAATAAGCACAAGTTTTATCCGGCCTTTATTCACATTCTTGCCCGCCTGATGAATGCTCATCC
GGAATTCCGTATGGCAATGAAAGACGGTGAGCTGGTGATATGGGATAGTGTTCACCCTTGTTACACCGTT
TTCCATGAGCAAACTGAAACGTTTTCATCGCTCTGGAGTGAATACCACGACGATTTCCGGCAGTTTCTAC
ACATATATTCGCAAGATGTGGCGTGTTACGGTGAAAACCTGGCCTATTTCCCTAAAGGGTTTATTGAGAA
TATGTTTTTCGTCTCAGCCAATCCCTGGGTGAGTTTCACCAGTTTTGATTTAAACGTGGCCAATATGGAC
AACTTCTTCGCCCCCGTTTTCACCATGGGCAAATATTATACGCAAGGCGACAAGGTGCTGATGCCGCTGG
CGATTCAGGTTCATCATGCCGTTTGTGATGGCTTCCATGTCGGCAGAATGCTTAATGAATTACAACAGTA
CTGCGATGAGTGGCAGGGCGGGGCGTAAACGCGTGGATCCGGCTTACTAAAAGCCAGATAACAGTATGCG
TATTTGCGCGCTCGCGAACCGGTGTATACCCGAAGTATGTCAAAAAGAGGTATGCTATGAAGCAGCGTAT
TACAGTGACAGTTGACAGCGACAGCTATCAGTTGCTCAAGGCATATATGATGTCAATATCTCCGGTCTGG
TAAGCACAACCATGCAGAATGAAGCCCGTCGTCTGCGTGCCGAACGCTGGAAAGCGGAAAATCAGGAAGG
GATGGCTGAGGTCGCCCGGTTTATTGAAATGAACGGCTCTTTTGCTGACGAGAACAGGGGCTGGTGAAAT
GCAGTTTAAGGTTTACACCTATAAAAGAGAGAGCCGTTATCGTCTGTTTGTGGATGTACAGAGTGATATT
ATTGACACGCCCGGGCGACGGATGGTGATCCCCCTGGCCAGTGCACGTCTGCTGTCAGATAAAGTCTCCC
GTGAACTTTACCCGGTGGTGCATATCGGGGATGAAAGCTGGCGCATGATGACCACCGATATGGCCAGTGT
GCCGGTCTCCGTTATCGGGGAAGAAGTGGCTGATCTCAGCCACCGCGAAAATGACATCAAAAACGCCATT
AACCTGATGTTCTGGGGAATATAAATGTCAGGCTCCCTTATACACAGCCAGTCTGCAGGTCGACCATAGT
GACTGGATATGTTGTGTTTTACAGTATTATGTAGTCTGTTTTTTATGCAAAATCTAATTTAATATATTGA
TATTTATATCATTTTACGTTTCTCGTTCAGCTTTCTTGTACAAAGTGGTTGGTACCGCCACCATGGACTA
CAAAGACCATGACGGTGATTATAAAGATCATGATATCGATTACAAGGATGACGATGACAAGGAATTCTAG
CTCGAGTCTAGAATCGAGCCTCTCGCCCTATAGTGAGTCGTATTACGTAGATCCAGACATGATAAGATAC
ATTGATGAGTTTGGACAAACCACAACTAGAATGCAGTGAAAAAAATGCTTTATTTGTGAAATTTGTGATG
CTATTGCTTTATTTGTAACCATTATAAGCTGCAATAAACAAGTTAACAACAACAATTGCATTCATTTTAT
GTTTCAGGTTCAGGGGGAGGTGTGGGAGGTTTTTTAATTCGCGGCGCGCCGCGGTTCCATCTGTTTTCTT
ATCTGTTCTTTCATCTGTTCTTTTATCTGTTTGTTTGGTACCCAGCTTTTGTTCCCTTTAGTGAGGGTTA
ATTGCGCGCTTGGCGTAATCATGGTCATAGCTGTTTCCTGTGTGAAATTGTTATCCGCTCACAATTCCAC
ACAACATACGAGCCGGGAGCATAAAGTGTAAAGCCTGGGGTGCCTAATGAGTGAGCTAACTCACATTAAT
TGCGTTGCGCTCACTGCCCGCTTTCCAGTCGGGAAACCTGTCGTGCCAGCTGCATTAATGAATCGGCCAA
CGCGCGGGGAGAGGCGGTTTGCGTATTGGGCGCTCTTCCGCTTCCTCGCTCACTGACTCGCTGCGCTCGG
TCGTTCGGCTGCGGCGAGCGGTATCAGCTCACTCAAAGGCGGTAATACGGTTATCCACAGAATCAGGGGA
TAACGCAGGAAAGAACATGTGAGCAAAAGGCCAGCAAAAGGCCAGGAACCGTAAAAAGGCCGCGTTGCTG
GCGTTTTTCCATAGGCTCCGCCCCCCTGACGAGCATCACAAAAATCGACGCTCAAGTCAGAGGTGGCGAA
ACCCGACAGGACTATAAAGATACCAGGCGTTTCCCCCTGGAAGCTCCCTCGTGCGCTCTCCTGTTCCGAC
CCTGCCGCTTACCGGATACCTGTCCGCCTTTCTCCCTTCGGGAAGCGTGGCGCTTTCTCATAGCTCACGC
TGTAGGTATCTCAGTTCGGTGTAGGTCGTTCGCTCCAAGCTGGGCTGTGTGCACGAACCCCCCGTTCAGC
CCGACCGCTGCGCCTTATCCGGTAACTATCGTCTTGAGTCCAACCCGGTAAGACACGACTTATCGCCACT
GGCAGCAGCCACTGGTAACAGGATTAGCAGAGCGAGGTATGTAGGCGGTGCTACAGAGTTCTTGAAGTGG
TGGCCTAACTACGGCTACACTAGAAGAACAGTATTTGGTATCTGCGCTCTGCTGAAGCCAGTTACCTTCG
GAAAAAGAGTTGGTAGCTCTTGATCCGGCAAACAAACCACCGCTGGTAGCGGTGGTTTTTTTGTTTGCAA
GCAGCAGATTACGCGCAGAAAAAAAGGATCTCAAGAAGATCCTTTGATCTTTTCTACGGGGTCTGACGCT
CAGTGGAACGAAAACTCACGTTAAGGGATTTTGGTCATGAGATTATCAAAAAGGATCTTCACCTAGATCC
TTTTAAATTAAAAATGAAGTTTTAAATCAATCTAAAGTATATATGAGTAAACTTGGTCTGACAGTTACCA
ATGCTTAATCAGTGAGGCACCTATCTCAGCGATCTGTCTATTTCGTTCATCCATAGTTGCCTGACTCCCC
GTCGTGTAGATAACTACGATACGGGAGGGCTTACCATCTGGCCCCAGTGCTGCAATGATACCGCGAGACC
CACGCTCACCGGCTCCAGATTTATCAGCAATAAACCAGCCAGCCGGAAGGGCCGAGCGCAGAAGTGGTCC
TGCAACTTTATCCGCCTCCATCCAGTCTATTAATTGTTGCCGGGAAGCTAGAGTAAGTAGTTCGCCAGTT
AATAGTTTGCGCAACGTTGTTGCCATTGCTACAGGCATCGTGGTGTCACGCTCGTCGTTTGGTATGGCTT
CATTCAGCTCCGGTTCCCAACGATCAAGGCGAGTTACATGATCCCCCATGTTGTGCAAAAAAGCGGTTAG
CTCCTTCGGTCCTCCGATCGTTGTCAGAAGTAAGTTGGCCGCAGTGTTATCACTCATGGTTATGGCAGCA
CTGCATAATTCTCTTACTGTCATGCCATCCGTAAGATGCTTTTCTGTGACTGGTGAGTACTCAACCAAGT
CATTCTGAGAATAGTGTATGCGGCGACCGAGTTGCTCTTGCCCGGCGTCAATACGGGATAATACCGCGCC
ACATAGCAGAACTTTAAAAGTGCTCATCATTGGAAAACGTTCTTCGGGGCGAAAACTCTCAAGGATCTTA
CCGCTGTTGAGATCCAGTTCGATGTAACCCACTCGTGCACCCAACTGATCTTCAGCATCTTTTACTTTCA
CCAGCGTTTCTGGGTGAGCAAAAACAGGAAGGCAAAATGCCGCAAAAAAGGGAATAAGGGCGACACGGAA
ATGTTGAATACTCATACTCTTCCTTTTTCAATATTATTGAAGCATTTATCAGGGTTATTGTCTCATGAGC
GGATACATATTTGAATGTATTTAGAAAAATAAACAAATAGGGGTTCCGCGCACATTTCCCCGAAAAGTGC
CACCTAAATTGTAAGCGTTAATATTTTGTTAAAATTCGCGTTAAATTTTTGTTAAATCAGCTCATTTTTT
AACCAATAGGCCGAAATCGGCAAAATCCCTTATAAATCAAAAGAATAGACCGAGATAGGGT
[37 nt withheld, positions 5522-5558]
AAAGAACGTGGACTCCAACGTCAAAGG
[49 nt withheld, positions 5586-5634]
T
[91 nt withheld, positions 5636-5726]
G
[124 nt withheld, positions 5728-5851]
CCCATTCGCCATTCAGGCTGCGCAACTGTTGGGAAGGGCGATCGGTGCGGGCCTCTTCGCTATTACGCCA
GTCGATCGACC
