>Addgene plasmid #67619 | pCSF107mT-GATEWAY-3'-FLAG | addgene partial sequence | sequence record 120867 | CAT-R 5'-GCAACTGACTGAAATGCCTC-3'
GCCATTGGGATATATCAACGGTGGTATATCCAGTGATTTTTTTCTCCATTTTAGCTTCCTTAGCTCCTGA
AAATCTCGACGGATCCTAACTCAAAATCCACACATTATACGAGCCGGAAGCATAAAGTGTAAAGCCTGGG
GTGCCTAATGCGGCCGCCATAGTGACTGGATATGTTGTGTTTTACAGTATTATGTAGTCTGTTTTTTATG
CAAAATCTAATTTAATATATTGATATTTATATCATTTTACGTTTCTCGTTCAGCTTTTTTGTACAAACTT
GTGGTACCAAGAGATCTGAATTCTTCGAAATCGATGGATCCTGCAAAAAGAACAAGTAGCTTGTATTCTA
TAGTGTCACCTAAATCAAGCTTGCTCCGACGTCCCCAGGCAGAATGGCGGTTCCCTAAACGAGCATTGCT
TATATAGACCTCCCATTAGGCACGCCTACCGCCCATTTACGTCAATGGAACGCCCATTTGCGTCATTGCC
CCTCCCCATTGACGTCAATGGGGATGTACTTGGCAGCCATCGCGGGCCATTTACCGCCATTGACGTCAAT
GGGAGTACTGCCAATGTACCCTGGCGTACTTCCAATAGTAATGTACTTGCCAAGTTACTATTAATAGATA
TTGATGTACTGCCAAGTGGGCCATTTACCGTCATTGACGTCAATAGGGGGCGTGAGAACGGATATGAATG
GGCAATGAGCCATCCCATTGACGTCAATGGTGGGTGGTCCTATTGACGTCAATGGGCATTGAGCCAGGCG
GGCCATTTACCGTAATTGACGTCAATGGGGGAGGCGCCATATACGTCAATAGGACCGCCCATATGACGTC
AATAGGAAAGACCATATATAGAGACCATTGACGTCAATGGGGGAGTGGCTATGGGCGGTATTAGGAAGCC
CCATATATGGTATATGGGACCGCCCATTGGGAGGGGCTATCTACGTCAATAGGAAAACCCATATATGGAA
TACTATATGGCATAGGGCCAATACATAGTATTGAACCTGGCCAATAGCCATATTGGCATAGG
