>Addgene plasmid #67619 | pCSF107mT-GATEWAY-3'-FLAG | addgene partial sequence | sequence record 120870 | ccdB-Fwd 5'-GCATGATGACCACCGATATG-3'
GGTCTCCGTTATCGGGGAAGAAGTGGCTGATCTCAGCCACCGCGAAAATGACATCAAAAACGCCATTAAC
CTGATGTTCTGGGGAATATAAATGTCAGGCTCCCTTATACACAGCCAGTCTGCAGGTCGACCATAGTGAC
TGGATATGTTGTGTTTTACAGTATTATGTAGTCTGTTTTTTATGCAAAATCTAATTTAATATATTGATAT
TTATATCATTTTACGTTTCTCGTTCAGCTTTCTTGTACAAAGTGGTTGGTACCGCCACCATGGACTACAA
AGACCATGACGGTGATTATAAAGATCATGATATCGATTACAAGGATGACGATGACAAGGAATTCTAGCTC
GAGTCTAGAATCGAGCCTCTCGCCCTATAGTGAGTCGTATTACGTAGATCCAGACATGATAAGATACATT
GATGAGTTTGGACAAACCACAACTAGAATGCAGTGAAAAAAATGCTTTATTTGTGAAATTTGTGATGCTA
TTGCTTTATTTGTAACCATTATAAGCTGCAATAAACAAGTTAACAACAACAATTGCATTCATTTTATGTT
TCAGGTTCAGGGGGAGGTGTGGGAGGTTTTTTAATTCGCGGCGCGCCGCGGTTCCATCTGTTTTCTTATC
TGTTCTTTCATCTGTTCTTTTATCTGTTTGTTTGGTACCCAGCTTTTGTTCCCTTTAGTGAGGGTTAATT
GCGCGCTTGGCGTAATCATGGTCATAGCTGTTTCCTGTGTGAAATTGTTATCCGCTCACAATTCCACACA
ACATACGAGCCGGGAGCATAAAGTGTAAAGCCTGGGGTGCCTAATGAGTGAGCTAACTCACATTAATTGC
GTTGCGCTCACTGCCCGCTTTCCAGTCGGGAAACCTGTCGTGCCAGCTGCATTAATGAATCGGCCAACGC
GCGGGGAGAGGCGGTTTGCGTATTGGGCGCTCTTCCGCTTCCTCGCTCACTGACTCGCTGCGCTCGGTCG
TTCGGCTGCGGCGAGCGGTATCAGCTCACTCAAAGGCGGTAATACGGTTATCCACAGAATC
